Addgene plasmid #203480: pGWB511-TP-BVRA
Purpose: For Agrobacterium transformation. Rattus rattus biliverdin reductase A (BVRA) flanked with an N-terminal plastid transit peptide and a C-terminal FLAG tag under the control of the 35S promoter.
Depositing lab: Yutaka Kodama. Depositing organization: Utsunomiya University. Publication: Bilirubin is produced nonenzymatically in plants to maintain chloroplast redox status. Ishikawa K, Xie X, Osaki Y, Miyawaki A, Numata K, Kodama Y. Sci Adv. 2023 Jun 9;9(23):eadh4787. doi: 10.1126/sciadv.adh4787. Epub 2023 Jun 7. PubMed 37285441.
Backbone
  Vector backbone: pGWB511
  Total vector size (bp): 11554
  Vector type: Bacterial Expression, Plant Expression
  Selectable markers: Hygromycin
Growth in bacteria
  Bacterial resistance: Spectinomycin, 50 μg/mL
  Growth temperature: 37°C
  Growth strain: DH5alpha
  Copy number: Unknown
Gene/Insert
  Gene/Insert name: Rattus rattus biliverdin reductase A flanked with an N-terminal plastid transit peptide and a C-terminal FLAG tag.
  Species: R. norvegicus (rat)
  Insert size (bp): 912
Terms and licenses: Academic/Nonprofit Terms; Industry Terms: Not Available to Industry
How to cite: pGWB511-TP-BVRA was a gift from Yutaka Kodama (Addgene plasmid # 203480 ; http://n2t.net/addgene:203480 ; RRID:Addgene_203480)
