[The description below was written by a language model from this plasmid's Addgene catalogue record and pLannotate feature annotations shown in this document.]
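Description:
pGWB511-TP-BVRA is a Gateway-derived binary vector of about 11.6 kb, built on the pGWB511 backbone for Agrobacterium-mediated plant transformation. It replicates in E. coli from a ColE1/pMB1-type origin (with a pBR322 bom region) and in Agrobacterium through the pVS1 oriV, RepA and StaA replication and stability functions. Bacterial selection is with spectinomycin, conferred by an aadA (SmR) gene. Nopaline-type right and left border repeats delimit the T-DNA. Within it, a hygromycin phosphotransferase cassette driven by the NOS promoter and closed by a NOS terminator allows selection of transformed plant cells.

The expression cassette lies near the right border. A CaMV 35S promoter drives an open reading frame flanked by attB1 and attB2 sites, the footprint of Gateway recombination into the destination vector, and a NOS terminator follows. The coding region begins with a fragment of the Arabidopsis RuBisCO small subunit RBCS-1A, which serves as the N-terminal plastid transit peptide. It continues with rat biliverdin reductase A (Blvra), the enzyme that reduces biliverdin IXα to bilirubin using NAD(P)H. A FLAG-type epitope sits directly after the enzyme and inside attB2. A second FLAG-like match lies just beyond attB2 and presumably derives from the backbone's own C-terminal tag; the record does not make clear whether it is translated. The purpose field gives the species as Rattus rattus, whereas the species field and the annotation indicate R. norvegicus.

The construct is intended for constitutive expression of plastid-targeted, epitope-tagged BVRA in plants. The associated publication concerns bilirubin production and chloroplast redox status.
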