Features (pLannotate 1.2.2; 29 found; start..end, strand, type, name):
     54..78      -  misc_feature   RB T-DNA repeat: right border repeat from nopaline C58 T-DNA
    144..298     -  CDS            lacZα (fragment): LacZα fragment of β-galactosidase; lacZ fragment
    301..321     -  misc_feature   MCS (fragment): pUC18/19 multiple cloning site
    812..1153    +  promoter       CaMV 35S promoter: strong constitutive promoter from cauliflower mosaic virus
   1179..1203    +  protein_bind   attB1: mutant version of attB; recombination site for the Gateway® BP reaction BP Clonase™
   1227..1457    +  CDS            RBCS-1A (fragment): RBS1A_ARATH - Also known as ATS1A. Experimental evidence at protein level: Swiss-Prot protein existence level 1. RuBisCO catalyzes two reactions: the carboxylation of D- ribulose 1,5-bisphosphate, the primary event in carbon dioxide fixation, as well as the oxidative fragmentation of the pentose substrate. Both reactions occur simultaneously and in competition at the same active site. Although the small subunit is not catalytic it is essential for maximal activity. From Arabidopsis thaliana (Mouse-ear cress).
   1473..2357    +  CDS            Blvra: BIEA_RAT - Also known as Blvr. Experimental evidence at protein level: Swiss-Prot protein existence level 1. Reduces the gamma-methene bridge of the open tetrapyrrole, biliverdin IX alpha, to bilirubin with the concomitant oxidation of a NADH or NADPH cofactor. From Rattus norvegicus (Rat).
   2358..2381    +  CDS            3xFLAG (fragment): three tandem FLAG® epitope tags, followed by an enterokinase cleavage site
   2395..2419    -  protein_bind   attB2: mutant version of attB; recombination site for the Gateway® BP reaction BP Clonase™
   2429..2453    +  CDS            3xFLAG (fragment): three tandem FLAG® epitope tags, followed by an enterokinase cleavage site
   2475..2727    +  terminator     NOS terminator: nopaline synthase terminator and poly(A) signal
   2782..2804    -  protein_bind   lac operator (fragment): The lac repressor binds to the lac operator to inhibit transcription in E. coli. This inhibition can be relieved by adding lactose or isopropyl-β-D-thiogalactopyranoside (IPTG). lac repressor encoded by lacI
   2808..2838    -  promoter       lac promoter: promoter for the E. coli lac operon
   2853..2874    -  protein_bind   CAP binding site: CAP binding activates transcription in the presence of cAMP. E. coli catabolite activator protein
   2910..3162    -  terminator     NOS terminator: nopaline synthase terminator and poly(A) signal
   3313..4338    -  CDS            HygR: aminoglycoside phosphotransferase from E. coli; aph(4)-Ia; confers resistance to hygromycin
   4390..4569    -  promoter       NOS promoter: nopaline synthase promoter
   4649..4978    -  CDS            tnpA (fragment): TN5P_ECOLX - Also known as tnp. Experimental evidence at protein level: Swiss-Prot protein existence level 1. Mediates transposition of transposon Tn5 by a 'cut and paste' mechanism. First, the monomeric transposase binds the 19 bp inverted DNA repeats flanking the transposon. Then, dimerization of the DNA- bound transposase creates a synaptic DNA complex. After nicking of the first DNA strand, excision of the transposon proceeds through a series of intermediates. The transposase then mediates the insertion of the transposon at a new site by strand transfer. The activity of the wild- type tran
   5075..5099    -  misc_feature   LB T-DNA repeat: left border repeat from nopaline C58 T-DNA
   5358..5381    +  promoter       Pc promoter (fragment): intI1 (promoter lies within the coding sequence); class 1 integron promoter
   5557..5613    +  CDS            GmR (fragment): gentamycin acetyltransferase; aacC1; confers resistance to gentamycin
   5624..6411    +  CDS            SmR (fragment): aminoglycoside adenylyltransferase (Murphy, 1985); aadA; confers resistance to spectinomycin and streptomycin
   6657..7245    +  rep_origin     ori: high-copy-number ColE1/pMB1/pBR322/pUC origin of replication
   7431..7571    -  misc_feature   bom: basis of mobility region from pBR322
   7673..7712    -  CDS            rop (fragment): Rop protein, which maintains plasmids at low copy number; rop
   7915..8109    -  rep_origin     pVS1 oriV: origin of replication for the Pseudomonas plasmid pVS1 (Heeb et al., 2000)
   8175..9248    -  CDS            pVS1 RepA: replication protein from the Pseudomonas plasmid pVS1 (Heeb et al., 2000)
   9677..10306   -  CDS            pVS1 StaA: stability protein from the Pseudomonas plasmid pVS1 (Heeb et al., 2000)
  10866..11267   -  CDS            Y4CG_SINFN (fragment): Protein inferred from homology: Swiss-Prot protein existence level 3. From Sinorhizobium fredii (strain NBRC 101917 / NGR234).
>Addgene plasmid #203480 | pGWB511-TP-BVRA | addgene full sequence | sequence record 404963 | Addgene NGS Result
TTTCACGCCCTTTTAAATATCCGATTATTCTAATAAACGCTCTTTTCTCTTAGGTTTACCCGCCAATATA
TCCTGTCAAACACTGATAGTTTAAACTGAAGGCGGGAAACGACAATCTGATCCAAGCTCAAGCTGCTCTA
GCATTCGCCATTCAGGCTGCGCAACTGTTGGGAAGGGCGATCGGTGCGGGCCTCTTCGCTATTACGCCAG
CTGGCGAAAGGGGGATGTGCTGCAAGGCGATTAAGTTGGGTAACGCCAGGGTTTTCCCAGTCACGACGTT
GTAAAACGACGGCCAGTGCCAAGCTTGCATGCCTGCAGGTCCCCAGATTAGCCTTTTCAATTTCAGAAAG
AATGCTAACCCACAGATGGTTAGAGAGGCTTACGCAGCAGGTCTCATCAAGACGATCTACCCGAGCAATA
ATCTCCAGGAAATCAAATACCTTCCCAAGAAGGTTAAAGATGCAGTCAAAAGATTCAGGACTAACTGCAT
CAAGAACACAGAGAAAGATATATTTCTCAAGATCAGAAGTACTATTCCAGTATGGACGATTCAAGGCTTG
CTTCACAAACCAAGGCAAGTAATAGAGATTGGAGTCTCTAAAAAGGTAGTTCCCACTGAATCAAAGGCCA
TGGAGTCAAAGATTCAAATAGAGGACCTAACAGAACTCGCCGTAAAGACTGGCGAACAGTTCATACAGAG
TCTCTTACGACTCAATGACAAGAAGAAAATCTTCGTCAACATGGTGGAGCACGACACACTTGTCTACTCC
AAAAATATCAAAGATACAGTCTCAGAAGACCAAAGGGCAATTGAGACTTTTCAACAAAGGGTAATATCCG
GAAACCTCCTCGGATTCCATTGCCCAGCTATCTGTCACTTTATTGTGAAGATAGTGGAAAAGGAAGGTGG
CTCCTACAAATGCCATCATTGCGATAAAGGAAAGGCCATCGTTGAAGATGCCTCTGCCGACAGTGGTCCC
AAAGATGGACCCCCACCCACGAGGAGCATCGTGGAAAAAGAAGACGTTCCAACCACGTCTTCAAAGCAAG
TGGATTGATGTGATATCTCCACTGACGTAAGGGATGACGCACAATCCCACTATCCTTCGCAAGACCCTTC
CTCTATATAAGGAAGTTCATTTCATTTGGAGAGAACACGGGGGACTCTAGAGTTATCAACAAGTTTGTAC
AAAAAAGCAGGCTTTAAAGGAACCAATTCAGTCGACATGGCTTCCTCTATGCTCTCTTCCGCTACTATGG
TTGCCTCTCCGGCTCAGGCCACTATGGTCGCTCCTTTCAACGGACTTAAGTCCTCCGCTGCCTTCCCAGC
CACCCGCAAGGCTAACAACGACATTACTTCCATCACAAGCAACGGCGGAAGAGTTAACTGCATGCAGGTG
TGGCCTCCGATTGGAAAGAAGAAGTTTGAGACTCTCTCTTACCTTCCTGACCTTACCGGCGGTAGCGGCG
GTATGGATGCCGAGCCAAAGAGGAAATTTGGAGTGGTAGTGGTTGGTGTTGGCAGAGCTGGCTCGGTGAG
GCTGAGGGACTTGAAGGATCCACGCTCTGCAGCATTCCTGAACCTGATTGGATTTGTGTCCAGACGAGAG
CTTGGGAGCCTTGATGAAGTACGGCAGATTTCTTTGGAAGATGCTCTCCGAAGCCAAGAGATTGATGTCG
CCTATATTTGCAGTGAGAGTTCCAGCCATGAAGACTATATACGGCAGTTTCTGCAGGCTGGCAAGCATGT
CCTCGTGGAATACCCCATGACACTGTCATTTGCGGCGGCCCAGGAGCTGTGGGAGCTGGCCGCACAGAAA
GGGAGAGTCCTGCATGAGGAGCACGTGGAACTCTTGATGGAGGAATTCGAATTCCTGAGAAGAGAAGTGT
TGGGGAAAGAGCTACTGAAAGGGTCTCTTCGCTTCACAGCTAGCCCACTGGAAGAAGAGAGATTTGGCTT
CCCTGCGTTCAGCGGCATTTCTCGCCTGACCTGGCTGGTCTCCCTCTTCGGGGAGCTTTCTCTTATTTCT
GCCACCTTGGAAGAGCGAAAAGAGGATCAGTATATGAAAATGACCGTGCAGCTGGAGACCCAGAACAAGG
GTCTGCTGTCATGGATTGAAGAGAAAGGGCCTGGCTTAAAAAGAAACAGATATGTAAACTTCCAGTTCAC
TTCTGGGTCCCTGGAGGAAGTGCCAAGTGTAGGGGTCAATAAGAACATTTTCCTGAAAGATCAGGATATA
TTTGTTCAGAAGCTCTTAGGCCAGGTCTCTGCAGAGGACCTGGCTGCTGAGAAGAAGCGCATCATGCATT
GCCTGGGGCTGGCCAGCGACATCCAGAAGCTTTGCCACCAGAAGAAGGACTACAAGGATGACGATGACAA
GTAGGGATATCTAGACCCAGCTTTCTTGTACAAAGTGGTTGATAACAGCGACTACAAGGATGACGATGAC
AAGGCTTAGAGCTCGAATTTCCCCGATCGTTCAAACATTTGGCAATAAAGTTTCTTAAGATTGAATCCTG
TTGCCGGTCTTGCGATGATTATCATATAATTTCTGTTGAATTACGTTAAGCATGTAATAATTAACATGTA
ATGCATGACGTTATTTATGAGATGGGTTTTTATGATTAGAGTCCCGCAATTATACATTTAATACGCGATA
GAAAACAAAATATAGCGCGCAAACTAGGATAAATTATCGCGCGCGGTGTCATCTATGTTACTAGATCGGG
AATTGGTTCCGGAACCAATTCGTAATCATGTCATAGCTGTTTCCTGTGTGAAATTGTTATCCGCTCACAA
TTCCACACAACATACGAGCCGGAAGCATAAAGTGTAAAGCCTGGGGTGCCTAATGAGTGAGCTAACTCAC
ATTAGGCTGAATTAGGCGCGCCTATTTCTATTAATTCCCGATCTAGTAACATAGATGACACCGCGCGCGA
TAATTTATCCTAGTTTGCGCGCTATATTTTGTTTTCTATCGCGTATTAAATGTATAATTGCGGGACTCTA
ATCATAAAAACCCATCTCATAAATAACGTCATGCATTACATGTTAATTATTACATGCTTAACGTAATTCA
ACAGAAATTATATGATAATCATCGCAAGACCGGCAACAGGATTCAATCTTAAGAAACTTTATTGCCAAAT
GTTTGAACGATCGGGGAAATTCGGGGGATCGATCCCGCGAACTGTGGACGAGAACTGTGCCACCAAGCGT
AAGGCCGTTCTCTCGCATTTGCCTTGCTAGGCTCGCGCGAGTTGCTGGCTGAGGCGTTCTCGAAATCAGC
TCTTGTTCGGTCGGCATCTACTCTATTCCTTTGCCCTCGGACGAGTGCTGGGGCGTCGGTTTCCACTATC
GGCGAGTACTTCTACACAGCCATCGGTCCAGACGGCCGCGCTTCTGCGGGCGATTTGTGTACGCCCGACA
GTCCCGGCTCCGGATCGGACGATTGCGTCGCATCGACCCTGCGCCCAAGCTGCATCATCGAAATTGCCGT
CAACCAAGCTCTGATAGAGTTGGTCAAGACCAATGCGGAGCATATACGCCCGGAGCCGCGGCGATCCTGC
AAGCTCCGGATGCCTCCGCTCGAAGTAGCGCGTCTGCTGCTCCATACAAGCCAACCACGGCCTCCAGAAG
AAGATGTTGGCGACCTCGTATTGGGAATCCCCGAACATCGCCTCGCTCCAGTCAATGACCGCTGTTATGC
GGCCATTGTCCGTCAGGACATTGTTGGAGCCGAAATCCGCGTGCACGAGGTGCCGGACTTCGGGGCAGTC
CTCGGCCCAAAGCATCAGCTCATCGAGAGCCTGCGCGACGGACGCACTGACGGTGTCGTCCATCACAGTT
TGCCAGTGATACACATGGGGATCAGCAATCGCGCATATGAAATCACGCCATGTAGTGTATTGACCGATTC
CTTGCGGTCCGAATGGGCCGAACCCGCTCGTCTGGCTAAGATCGGCCGCAGCGATCGCATCCATGGCCTC
CGCGACCGGCTGCAGAACAGCGGGCAGTTCGGTTTCAGGCAGGTCTTGCAACGTGACACCCTGTGCACGG
CGGGAGATGCAATAGGTCAGGCTCTCGCTGAATGCCCCAATGTCAAGCACTTCCGGAATCGGGAGCGCGG
CCGATGCAAAGTGCCGATAAACATAACGATCTTTGTAGAAACCATCGGCGCAGCTATTTACCCGCAGGAC
ATATCCACGCCCTCCTACATCGAAGCTGAAAGCACGAGATTCTTCGCCCTCCGAGAGCTGCATCAGGTCG
GAGACGCTGTCGAACTTTTCGATCAGAAACTTCTCGACAGACGTCGCGGTGAGTTCAGGCTTTTTCATAT
CTTATTGCCCCCCGGGATCAGATCTGGATTGAGAGTGAATATGAGACTCTAATTGGATACCGAGGGGAAT
TTATGGAACGTCAGTGGAGCATTTTTGACAAGAAATATTTGCTAGCTGATAGTGACCTTAGGCGACTTTT
GAACGCGCAATAATGGTTTCTGACGTATGTGCTTAGCTCATTAAACTCCAGAAACCCGCGGCTGAGTGGC
TCCTTCAACGTTGCGGTTCTGTCAGTTCCAAACGTAAAACGGCTTGTCCCGCGTCATCGGCGGGGGTCAT
AACGTGACTCCCTTAATTCTCCGCTCATGATCTTGATCCCCTGCGCCATCAGATCCTTGGCGGCAAGAAA
GCCATCCAGTTTACTTTGCAGGGCTTCCCAACCTTACCAGAGGGCGCCCCAGCTGGCAATTCCGGTTCGC
TTGCTGTCCATAAAACCGCCCAGTCTAGCTATCGCCATGTAAGCCCACTGCAAGCTACCTGCTTTCTCTT
TGCGCTTGCGTTTTCCCTTGTCCAGATAGCCCAGTAGCTGACATTCATCCGGGGTCAGCACCGTTTCTGC
GGACTGGCTTTCTACGTGTTCCGCTTCCTTTAGCAGCCCTTGCGCCCTGAGTGCTTGCGGCAGCGTGAAG
CTGATCCGTCGAGATTAATAGAAATAAATTCAGCCTAATTCGGCGTTAATTCAGTACATTAAAAACGTCC
GCAATGTGTTATTAAGTTGTCTAAGCGTCAATTTGTTTACACCACAATATATCCTGCCACCAGCCAGCCA
ACAGCTCCCCGACCGGCAGCTCGGCACAAAATCACCACTCGATACAGGCAGCCCATCAGTCCGGGACGGC
GTCAGCGGGAGAGCCGTTGTAAGGCGGCAGACTTTGCTCATGTTACCGATGCTATTCGGAAGAACGGCAA
CTAAGCTGCCGGGTTTGAAACACGGATGATCTCGCGGAGGGTAGCATGTTGATTGTAACGATGACAGAGC
GTTGCTGCCTGTGATCAATTCGGGCACGAACCCAGTGGACATAAGCCTGTTCGGTTCGTAAGCTGTAATG
CAAGTAGCGTATGCGCTCACGCAACTGGTCCAGAACCTTGACCGAACGCAGCGGTGGTAACGGCGCAGTG
GCGGTTTTCATGGCTTGTTATGACTGTTTTTTTGGGGTACAGTCTATGCCTCGGGCATCCAAGCAGCAAG
CGCGTTACGCCGTGGGTCGATGTTTGATGTTATGGAGCAGCAACGATGTTACGCAGCAGGGCAGTCGCCC
TAAAACAAAGTTAAACATCATGGGGGAAGCGGTGATCGCCGAAGTATCGACTCAACTATCAGAGGTAGTT
GGCGTCATCGAGCGCCATCTCGAACCGACGTTGCTGGCCGTACATTTGTACGGCTCCGCAGTGGATGGCG
GCCTGAAGCCACACAGTGATATTGATTTGCTGGTTACGGTGACCGTAAGGCTTGATGAAACAACGCGGCG
AGCTTTGATCAACGACCTTTTGGAAACTTCGGCTTCCCCTGGAGAGAGCGAGATTCTCCGCGCTGTAGAA
GTCACCATTGTTGTGCACGACGACATCATTCCGTGGCGTTATCCAGCTAAGCGCGAACTGCAATTTGGAG
AATGGCAGCGCAATGACATTCTTGCAGGTATCTTCGAGCCAGCCACGATCGACATTGATCTGGCTATCTT
GCTGACAAAAGCAAGAGAACATAGCGTTGCCTTGGTAGGTCCAGCGGCGGAGGAACTCTTTGATCCGGTT
CCTGAACAGGATCTATTTGAGGCGCTAAATGAAACCTTAACGCTATGGAACTCGCCGCCCGACTGGGCTG
GCGATGAGCGAAATGTAGTGCTTACGTTGTCCCGCATTTGGTACAGCGCAGTAACCGGCAAAATCGCGCC
GAAGGATGTCGCTGCCGACTGGGCAATGGAGCGCCTGCCGGCCCAGTATCAGCCCGTCATACTTGAAGCT
AGACAGGCTTATCTTGGACAAGAAGAAGATCGCTTGGCCTCGCGCGCAGATCAGTTGGAAGAATTTGTCC
ACTACGTGAAAGGCGAGATCACCAAGGTAGTCGGCAAATAATGTCTAGCTAGAAATTCGTTCAAGCCGAC
GCCGCTTCGCGGCGCGGCTTAACTCAAGCGTTAGATGCACTAAGCACATAATTGCTCACAGCCAAACTAT
CAGGTCAAGTCTGCTTTTATTATTTTTAAGCGTGCATAATAAGCCCTACACAAATTGGGAGATATATCAT
GCATGACCAAAATCCCTTAACGTGAGTTTTCGTTCCACTGAGCGTCAGACCCCGTAGAAAAGATCAAAGG
ATCTTCTTGAGATCCTTTTTTTCTGCGCGTAATCTGCTGCTTGCAAACAAAAAAACCACCGCTACCAGCG
GTGGTTTGTTTGCCGGATCAAGAGCTACCAACTCTTTTTCCGAAGGTAACTGGCTTCAGCAGAGCGCAGA
TACCAAATACTGTCCTTCTAGTGTAGCCGTAGTTAGGCCACCACTTCAAGAACTCTGTAGCACCGCCTAC
ATACCTCGCTCTGCTAATCCTGTTACCAGTGGCTGCTGCCAGTGGCGATAAGTCGTGTCTTACCGGGTTG
GACTCAAGACGATAGTTACCGGATAAGGCGCAGCGGTCGGGCTGAACGGGGGGTTCGTGCACACAGCCCA
GCTTGGAGCGAACGACCTACACCGAACTGAGATACCTACAGCGTGAGCTATGAGAAAGCGCCACGCTTCC
CGAAGGGAGAAAGGCGGACAGGTATCCGGTAAGCGGCAGGGTCGGAACAGGAGAGCGCACGAGGGAGCTT
CCAGGGGGAAACGCCTGGTATCTTTATAGTCCTGTCGGGTTTCGCCACCTCTGACTTGAGCGTCGATTTT
TGTGATGCTCGTCAGGGGGGCGGAGCCTATGGAAAAACGCCAGCAACGCGGCCTTTTTACGGTTCCTGGC
CTTTTGCTGGCCTTTTGCTCACATGTTCTTTCCTGCGTTATCCCCTGATTCTGTGGATAACCGTATTACC
GCCTTTGAGTGAGCTGATACCGCTCGCCGCAGCCGAACGACCGAGCGCAGCGAGTCAGTGAGCGAGGAAG
CGGAAGAGCGCCTGATGCGGTATTTTCTCCTTACGCATCTGTGCGGTATTTCACACCGCATATGGTGCAC
TCTCAGTACAATCTGCTCTGATGCCGCATAGTTAAGCCAGTATACACTCCGCTATCGCTACGTGACTGGG
TCATGGCTGCGCCCCGACACCCGCCAACACCCGCTGACGCGCCCTGACGGGCTTGTCTGCTCCCGGCATC
CGCTTACAGACAAGCTGTGACCGTCTCCGGGAGCTGCATGTGTCAGAGGTTTTCACCGTCATCACCGAAA
CGCGCGAGGCAGGGTGCCTTGATGTGGGCGCCGGCGGTCGAGTGGCGACGGCGCGGCTTGTCCGCGCCCT
GGTAGATTGCCTGGCCGTAGGCCAGCCATTTTTGAGCGGCCAGCGGCCGCGATAGGCCGACGCGAAGCGG
CGGGGCGTAGGGAGCGCAGCGACCGAAGGGTAGGCGCTTTTTGCAGCTCTTCGGCTGTGCGCTGGCCAGA
CAGTTATGCACAGGCCAGGCGGGTTTTAAGAGTTTTAATAAGTTTTAAAGAGTTTTAGGCGGAAAAATCG
CCTTTTTTCTCTTTTATATCAGTCACTTACATGTGTGACCGGTTCCCAATGTACGGCTTTGGGTTCCCAA
TGTACGGGTTCCGGTTCCCAATGTACGGCTTTGGGTTCCCAATGTACGTGCTATCCACAGGAAAGAGACC
TTTTCGACCTTTTTCCCCTGCTAGGGCAATTTGCCCTAGCATCTGCTCCGTACATTAGGAACCGGCGGAT
GCTTCGCCCTCGATCAGGTTGCGGTAGCGCATGACTAGGATCGGGCCAGCCTGCCCCGCCTCCTCCTTCA
AATCGTACTCCGGCAGGTCATTTGACCCGATCAGCTTGCGCACGGTGAAACAGAACTTCTTGAACTCTCC
GGCGCTGCCACTGCGTTCGTAGATCGTCTTGAACAACCATCTGGCTTCTGCCTTGCCTGCGGCGCGGCGT
GCCAGGCGGTAGAGAAAACGGCCGATGCCGGGATCGATCAAAAAGTAATCGGGGTGAACCGTCAGCACGT
CCGGGTTCTTGCCTTCTGTGATCTCGCGGTACATCCAATCAGCTAGCTCGATCTCGATGTACTCCGGCCG
CCCGGTTTCGCTCTTTACGATCTTGTAGCGGCTAATCAAGGCTTCACCCTCGGATACCGTCACCAGGCGG
CCGTTCTTGGCCTTCTTCGTACGCTGCATGGCAACGTGCGTGGTGTTTAACCGAATGCAGGTTTCTACCA
GGTCGTCTTTCTGCTTTCCGCCATCGGCTCGCCGGCAGAACTTGAGTACGTCCGCAACGTGTGGACGGAA
CACGCGGCCGGGCTTGTCTCCCTTCCCTTCCCGGTATCGGTTCATGGATTCGGTTAGATGGGAAACCGCC
ATCAGTACCAGGTCGTAATCCCACACACTGGCCATGCCGGCCGGCCCTGCGGAAACCTCTACGTGCCCGT
CTGGAAGCTCGTAGCGGATCACCTCGCCAGCTCGTCGGTCACGCTTCGACAGACGGAAAACGGCCACGTC
CATGATGCTGCGACTATCGCGGGTGCCCACGTCATAGAGCATCGGAACGAAAAAATCTGGTTGCTCGTCG
CCCTTGGGCGGCTTCCTAATCGACGGCGCACCGGCTGCCGGCGGTTGCCGGGATTCTTTGCGGATTCGAT
CAGCGGCCGCTTGCCACGATTCACCGGGGCGTGCTTCTGCCTCGATGCGTTGCCGCTGGGCGGCCTGCGC
GGCCTTCAACTTCTCCACCAGGTCATCACCCAGCGCCGCGCCGATTTGTACCGGGCCGGATGGTTTGCGA
CCGCTCACGCCGATTCCTCGGGCTTGGGGGTTCCAGTGCCATTGCAGGGCCGGCAGACAACCCAGCCGCT
TACGCCTGGCCAACCGCCCGTTCCTCCACACATGGGGCATTCCACGGCGTCGGTGCCTGGTTGTTCTTGA
TTTTCCATGCCGCCTCCTTTAGCCGCTAAAATTCATCTACTCATTTATTCATTTGCTCATTTACTCTGGT
AGCTGCGCGATGTATTCAGATAGCAGCTCGGTAATGGTCTTGCCTTGGCGTACCGCGTACATCTTCAGCT
TGGTGTGATCCTCCGCCGGCAACTGAAAGTTGACCCGCTTCATGGCTGGCGTGTCTGCCAGGCTGGCCAA
CGTTGCAGCCTTGCTGCTGCGTGCGCTCGGACGGCCGGCACTTAGCGTGTTTGTGCTTTTGCTCATTTTC
TCTTTACCTCATTAACTCAAATGAGTTTTGATTTAATTTCAGCGGCCAGCGCCTGGACCTCGCGGGCAGC
GTCGCCCTCGGGTTCTGATTCAAGAACGGTTGTGCCGGCGGCGGCAGTGCCTGGGTAGCTCACGCGCTGC
GTGATACGGGACTCAAGAATGGGCAGCTCGTACCCGGCCAGCGCCTCGGCAACCTCACCGCCGATGCGCG
TGCCTTTGATCGCCCGCGACACGACAAAGGCCGCTTGTAGCCTTCCATCCGTGACCTCAATGCGCTGCTT
AACCAGCTCCACCAGGTCGGCGGTGGCCCATATGTCGTAAGGGCTTGGCTGCACCGGAATCAGCACGAAG
TCGGCTGCCTTGATCGCGGACACAGCCAAGTCCGCCGCCTGGGGCGCTCCGTCGATCACTACGAAGTCGC
GCCGGCCGATGGCCTTCACGTCGCGGTCAATCGTCGGGCGGTCGATGCCGACAACGGTTAGCGGTTGATC
TTCCCGCACGGCCGCCCAATCGCGGGCACTGCCCTGGGGATCGGAATCGACTAACAGAACATCGGCCCCG
GCGAGTTGCAGGGCGCGGGCTAGATGGGTTGCGATGGTCGTCTTGCCTGACCCGCCTTTCTGGTTAAGTA
CAGCGATAACCTTCATGCGTTCCCCTTGCGTATTTGTTTATTTACTCATCGCATCATATACGCAGCGACC
GCATGACGCAAGCTGTTTTACTCAAATACACATCACCTTTTTAGACGGCGGCGCTCGGTTTCTTCAGCGG
CCAAGCTGGCCGGCCAGGCCGCCAGCTTGGCATCAGACAAACCGGCCAGGATTTCATGCAGCCGCACGGT
TGAGACGTGCGCGGGCGGCTCGAACACGTACCCGGCCGCGATCATCTCCGCCTCGATCTCTTCGGTAATG
AAAAACGGTTCGTCCTGGCCGTCCTGGTGCGGTTTCATGCTTGTTCCTCTTGGCGTTCATTCTCGGCGGC
CGCCAGGGCGTCGGCCTCGGTCAATGCGTCCTCACGGAAGGCACCGCGCCGCCTGGCCTCGGTGGGCGTC
ACTTCCTCGCTGCGCTCAAGTGCGCGGTACAGGGTCGAGCGATGCACGCCAAGCAGTGCAGCCGCCTCTT
TCACGGTGCGGCCTTCCTGGTCGATCAGCTCGCGGGCGTGCGCGATCTGTGCCGGGGTGAGGGTAGGGCG
GGGGCCAAACTTCACGCCTCGGGCCTTGGCGGCCTCGCGCCCGCTCCGGGTGCGGTCGATGATTAGGGAA
CGCTCGAACTCGGCAATGCCGGCGAACACGGTCAACACCATGCGGCCGGCCGGCGTGGTGGTGTCGGCCC
ACGGCTCTGCCAGGCTACGCAGGCCCGCGCCGGCCTCCTGGATGCGCTCGGCAATGTCCAGTAGGTCGCG
GGTGCTGCGGGCCAGGCGGTCTAGCCTGGTCACTGTCACAACGTCGCCAGGGCGTAGGTGGTCAAGCATC
CTGGCCAGCTCCGGGCGGTCGCGCCTGGTGCCGGTGATCTTCTCGGAAAACAGCTTGGTGCAGCCGGCCG
CGTGCAGTTCGGCCCGTTGGTTGGTCAAGTCCTGGTCGTCGGTGCTGACGCGGGCATAGCCCAGCAGGCC
AGCGGCGGCGCTCTTGTTCATGGCGTAATGTCTCCGGTTCTAGTCGCAAGTATTCTACTTTATGCGACTA
AAACACGCGACAAGAAAACGCCAGGAAAAGGGCAGGGCGGCAGCCTGTCGCGTAACTTAGGACTTGTGCG
ACATGTCGTTTTCAGAAGACGGCTGCACTGAACGTCAGAAGCCGACTGCACTATAGCAGCGGAGGGGTTG
GATCAAAGTACTTTGATCCCGAGGGGAACCCTGTGGTTGGCATGCACATACAAATGGACGAACGGATAAA
CCT
